Addgene plasmid #203335: pET28-His8-aCat(660-865)
Purpose: Bacterial expression of alpha-catenin F-actin binding domain
Depositing lab: Tina Izard. Depositing organization: UF Scripps Biomedical Research. Publication: The nematode alpha-catenin ortholog, HMP1, has an extended alpha-helix when bound to actin filaments. Rangarajan ES, Smith EW, Izard T. J Biol Chem. 2023 Feb;299(2):102817. doi: 10.1016/j.jbc.2022.102817. Epub 2022 Dec 17. PubMed 36539037.
Backbone
  Vector backbone: pET28
  Backbone size w/o insert (bp): 5500
  Total vector size (bp): 6000
  Vector type: Bacterial Expression
Growth in bacteria
  Bacterial resistance: Kanamycin, 50 μg/mL
  Growth temperature: 37°C
  Growth strain: DH5alpha
  Copy number: High Copy
Gene/Insert
  Gene/Insert name: CTNNA1 (alt name: CTNA1-catenin)
  Species: H. sapiens (human)
  Insert size (bp): 750
  Mutation: aa 660-865 only
  Entrez Gene: CTNNA1 (a.k.a. CAP102, MDBS2, MDPT2)
  Tag / fusion protein: 8xHis with precision protease cleavage site (N terminal on insert)
  Cloning method: Unknown
  Sequencing primers: 5′ T7 forward; 3′ T7 reverse
Terms and licenses: Academic/Nonprofit Terms; Industry Terms: Not Available to Industry
How to cite: pET28-His8-aCat(660-865) was a gift from Tina Izard (Addgene plasmid # 203335 ; http://n2t.net/addgene:203335 ; RRID:Addgene_203335)
