[The description below was written by a language model from this plasmid's Addgene catalogue record and pLannotate feature annotations shown in this document.]
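Description:
pET28-His8-aCat(660-865) is a pET28-based bacterial expression plasmid of about 5.9 kb that produces the F-actin binding domain of human alpha-catenin (CTNNA1), limited to residues 660–865. It is propagated in E. coli under kanamycin selection through the aph(3')-Ia aminoglycoside phosphotransferase gene. Replication relies on a ColE1/pBR322-type origin, accompanied by the bom mobility region and the rop gene. The catalogue entry lists it as high copy, although rop normally moderates copy number. An f1 phage origin is also present, and short annotated fragments of a tetracycline resistance gene and an AmpR promoter appear to be non-functional backbone remnants.

The expression cassette follows the standard pET layout. A T7 promoter is followed directly by a lac operator, then the strong T7 gene 10 ribosome binding site, the coding region and a T7 terminator. A plasmid-borne lacI gene with its own promoter supplies the repressor, so transcription stays low until IPTG is added in a host that provides T7 RNA polymerase. According to the record, the insert carries an N-terminal 8xHis tag followed by a PreScission-type protease cleavage site, which allows metal-affinity purification and later removal of the tag. The small "capTEV" fragment annotated just upstream of the CTNNA1 segment probably reflects this histidine stretch rather than a true TEV tag. A His-tag fragment and a short T7 gene 10B-derived fragment are annotated downstream of the insert, as in the pET28 backbone, but the record does not say whether they are translated. The stated purpose is recombinant production of the alpha-catenin actin-binding domain, and the associated publication concerns the structure of alpha-catenin family proteins bound to actin filaments.
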