Features (pLannotate 1.2.2; 20 found; start..end, strand, type, name):
     12..440     +  rep_origin     f1 ori (sequence partly withheld): f1 bacteriophage origin of replication; arrow indicates direction of (+) strand synthesis
    493..550     +  promoter       AmpR promoter (fragment): bla
    559..1374    -  CDS            KanR: aminoglycoside phosphotransferase; aph(3')-Ia; confers resistance to kanamycin in bacteria or G418 (Geneticin®) in eukaryotes
   1496..2084    +  rep_origin     ori: high-copy-number ColE1/pMB1/pBR322/pUC origin of replication
   2270..2409    -  misc_feature   bom: basis of mobility region from pBR322
   2511..2702    -  CDS            rop: Rop protein, which maintains plasmids at low copy number; rop
   2719..3099    +  CDS            YPB1_ECOLX: Protein predicted: Swiss-Prot protein existence level 4. From Escherichia coli.
   3171..3462    -  CDS            TcR (fragment): tetracycline efflux protein; tet; confers resistance to tetracycline
   3477..3498    -  protein_bind   CAP binding site: CAP binding activates transcription in the presence of cAMP. E. coli catabolite activator protein
   3511..4593    -  CDS            lacI: lac repressor; lacI; The lac repressor binds to the lac operator to inhibit transcription in E. coli. This inhibition can be relieved by adding lactose or isopropyl-β-D-thiogalactopyranoside (IPTG).
   4594..4671    -  promoter       lacI promoter: lacI
   4679..4958    -  CDS            TcR (fragment): tetracycline efflux protein; tet; confers resistance to tetracycline
   4980..4998    +  promoter       T7 promoter: promoter for bacteriophage T7 RNA polymerase
   4999..5023    +  protein_bind   lac operator: The lac repressor binds to the lac operator to inhibit transcription in E. coli. This inhibition can be relieved by adding lactose or isopropyl-β-D-thiogalactopyranoside (IPTG). lac repressor encoded by lacI
   5038..5060    +  RBS            RBS: efficient ribosome binding site from bacteriophage T7 gene 10 (Olins and Rangwala, 1989)
   5079..5095    +  CDS            capTEV™ (fragment): composite tag for in vivo biotinylation, TEV protease cleavage, and 6xHis tagging
   5130..5747    +  CDS            CTNNA1 (fragment): CTNA1_HUMAN - Experimental evidence at protein level: Swiss-Prot protein existence level 1. Associates with the cytoplasmic domain of a variety of cadherins. The association of catenins to cadherins produces a complex which is linked to the actin filament network, and which seems to be of primary importance for cadherins cell-adhesion properties. Can associate with both E- and N-cadherins. Originally believed to be a stable component of E-cadherin/catenin adhesion complexes and to mediate the linkage of cadherins to the actin cytoskeleton at adherens junctions. In contrast, cortical actin was
   5772..5789    +  CDS            9xHis (fragment): 9xHis affinity tag
   5799..5848    +  CDS            SET1 (fragment): solubility-enhancement tag derived from T7 phage gene 10B
   5856..5903    +  terminator     T7 terminator: transcription terminator for bacteriophage T7 RNA polymerase
>Addgene plasmid #203335 | pET28-His8-aCat(660-865) | addgene full sequence | sequence record 402786 | Addgene NGS Result
TGGCGAATGGG
[124 nt withheld, positions 12-135]
C
[91 nt withheld, positions 137-227]
A
[49 nt withheld, positions 229-277]
CCTTTGACGTTGGAGTCCACGTTCTTT
[37 nt withheld, positions 305-341]
ACCCTATCTCGGTCTATTCTTTTGATTTATAAGGGATTTTGCCGATTTCGGCCTATTGGTTAAAAAATGA
GCTGATTTAACAAAAATTTAACGCGAATTTTAACAAAATATTAACGCTTACAATTTAGGTGGCACTTTTC
GGGGAAATGTGCGCGGAACCCCTATTTGTTTATTTTTCTAAATACATTCAAATATGTATCCGCTCATGAA
TTAATTCTTAGAAAAACTCATCGAGCATCAAATGAAACTGCAATTTATTCATATCAGGATTATCAATACC
ATATTTTTGAAAAAGCCGTTTCTGTAATGAAGGAGAAAACTCACCGAGGCAGTTCCATAGGATGGCAAGA
TCCTGGTATCGGTCTGCGATTCCGACTCGTCCAACATCAATACAACCTATTAATTTCCCCTCGTCAAAAA
TAAGGTTATCAAGTGAGAAATCACCATGAGTGACGACTGAATCCGGTGAGAATGGCAAAAGTTTATGCAT
TTCTTTCCAGACTTGTTCAACAGGCCAGCCATTACGCTCGTCATCAAAATCACTCGCATCAACCAAACCG
TTATTCATTCGTGATTGCGCCTGAGCGAGACGAAATACGCGATCGCTGTTAAAAGGACAATTACAAACAG
GAATCGAATGCAACCGGCGCAGGAACACTGCCAGCGCATCAACAATATTTTCACCTGAATCAGGATATTC
TTCTAATACCTGGAATGCTGTTTTCCCGGGGATCGCAGTGGTGAGTAACCATGCATCATCAGGAGTACGG
ATAAAATGCTTGATGGTCGGAAGAGGCATAAATTCCGTCAGCCAGTTTAGTCTGACCATCTCATCTGTAA
CATCATTGGCAACGCTACCTTTGCCATGTTTCAGAAACAACTCTGGCGCATCGGGCTTCCCATACAATCG
ATAGATTGTCGCACCTGATTGCCCGACATTATCGCGAGCCCATTTATACCCATATAAATCAGCATCCATG
TTGGAATTTAATCGCGGCCTAGAGCAAGACGTTTCCCGTTGAATATGGCTCATAACACCCCTTGTATTAC
TGTTTATGTAAGCAGACAGTTTTATTGTTCATGACCAAAATCCCTTAACGTGAGTTTTCGTTCCACTGAG
CGTCAGACCCCGTAGAAAAGATCAAAGGATCTTCTTGAGATCCTTTTTTTCTGCGCGTAATCTGCTGCTT
GCAAACAAAAAAACCACCGCTACCAGCGGTGGTTTGTTTGCCGGATCAAGAGCTACCAACTCTTTTTCCG
AAGGTAACTGGCTTCAGCAGAGCGCAGATACCAAATACTGTCCTTCTAGTGTAGCCGTAGTTAGGCCACC
ACTTCAAGAACTCTGTAGCACCGCCTACATACCTCGCTCTGCTAATCCTGTTACCAGTGGCTGCTGCCAG
TGGCGATAAGTCGTGTCTTACCGGGTTGGACTCAAGACGATAGTTACCGGATAAGGCGCAGCGGTCGGGC
TGAACGGGGGGTTCGTGCACACAGCCCAGCTTGGAGCGAACGACCTACACCGAACTGAGATACCTACAGC
GTGAGCTATGAGAAAGCGCCACGCTTCCCGAAGGGAGAAAGGCGGACAGGTATCCGGTAAGCGGCAGGGT
CGGAACAGGAGAGCGCACGAGGGAGCTTCCAGGGGGAAACGCCTGGTATCTTTATAGTCCTGTCGGGTTT
CGCCACCTCTGACTTGAGCGTCGATTTTTGTGATGCTCGTCAGGGGGGCGGAGCCTATGGAAAAACGCCA
GCAACGCGGCCTTTTTACGGTTCCTGGCCTTTTGCTGGCCTTTTGCTCACATGTTCTTTCCTGCGTTATC
CCCTGATTCTGTGGATAACCGTATTACCGCCTTTGAGTGAGCTGATACCGCTCGCCGCAGCCGAACGACC
GAGCGCAGCGAGTCAGTGAGCGAGGAAGCGGAAGAGCGCCTGATGCGGTATTTTCTCCTTACGCATCTGT
GCGGTATTTCACACCGCAATGGTGCACTCTCAGTACAATCTGCTCTGATGCCGCATAGTTAAGCCAGTAT
ACACTCCGCTATCGCTACGTGACTGGGTCATGGCTGCGCCCCGACACCCGCCAACACCCGCTGACGCGCC
CTGACGGGCTTGTCTGCTCCCGGCATCCGCTTACAGACAAGCTGTGACCGTCTCCGGGAGCTGCATGTGT
CAGAGGTTTTCACCGTCATCACCGAAACGCGCGAGGCAGCTGCGGTAAAGCTCATCAGCGTGGTCGTGAA
GCGATTCACAGATGTCTGCCTGTTCATCCGCGTCCAGCTCGTTGAGTTTCTCCAGAAGCGTTAATGTCTG
GCTTCTGATAAAGCGGGCCATGTTAAGGGCGGTTTTTTCCTGTTTGGTCACTGATGCCTCCGTGTAAGGG
GGATTTCTGTTCATGGGGGTAATGATACCGATGAAACGAGAGAGGATGCTCACGATACGGGTTACTGATG
ATGAACATGCCCGGTTACTGGAACGTTGTGAGGGTAAACAACTGGCGGTATGGATGCGGCGGGACCAGAG
AAAAATCACTCAGGGTCAATGCCAGCGCTTCGTTAATACAGATGTAGGTGTTCCACAGGGTAGCCAGCAG
CATCCTGCGATGCAGATCCGGAACATAATGGTGCAGGGCGCTGACTTCCGCGTTTCCAGACTTTACGAAA
CACGGAAACCGAAGACCATTCATGTTGTTGCTCAGGTCGCAGACGTTTTGCAGCAGCAGTCGCTTCACGT
TCGCTCGCGTATCGGTGATTCATTCTGCTAACCAGTAAGGCAACCCCGCCAGCCTAGCCGGGTCCTCAAC
GACAGGAGCACGATCATGCGCACCCGTGGGGCCGCCATGCCGGCGATAATGGCCTGCTTCTCGCCGAAAC
GTTTGGTGGCGGGACCAGTGACGAAGGCTTGAGCGAGGGCGTGCAAGATTCCGAATACCGCAAGCGACAG
GCCGATCATCGTCGCGCTCCAGCGAAAGCGGTCCTCGCCGAAAATGACCCAGAGCGCTGCCGGCACCTGT
CCTACGAGTTGCATGATAAAGAAGACAGTCATAAGTGCGGCGACGATAGTCATGCCCCGCGCCCACCGGA
AGGAGCTGACTGGGTTGAAGGCTCTCAAGGGCATCGGTCGAGATCCCGGTGCCTAATGAGTGAGCTAACT
TACATTAATTGCGTTGCGCTCACTGCCCGCTTTCCAGTCGGGAAACCTGTCGTGCCAGCTGCATTAATGA
ATCGGCCAACGCGCGGGGAGAGGCGGTTTGCGTATTGGGCGCCAGGGTGGTTTTTCTTTTCACCAGTGAG
ACGGGCAACAGCTGATTGCCCTTCACCGCCTGGCCCTGAGAGAGTTGCAGCAAGCGGTCCACGCTGGTTT
GCCCCAGCAGGCGAAAATCCTGTTTGATGGTGGTTAACGGCGGGATATAACATGAGCTGTCTTCGGTATC
GTCGTATCCCACTACCGAGATATCCGCACCAACGCGCAGCCCGGACTCGGTAATGGCGCGCATTGCGCCC
AGCGCCATCTGATCGTTGGCAACCAGCATCGCAGTGGGAACGATGCCCTCATTCAGCATTTGCATGGTTT
GTTGAAAACCGGACATGGCACTCCAGTCGCCTTCCCGTTCCGCTATCGGCTGAATTTGATTGCGAGTGAG
ATATTTATGCCAGCCAGCCAGACGCAGACGCGCCGAGACAGAACTTAATGGGCCCGCTAACAGCGCGATT
TGCTGGTGACCCAATGCGACCAGATGCTCCACGCCCAGTCGCGTACCGTCTTCATGGGAGAAAATAATAC
TGTTGATGGGTGTCTGGTCAGAGACATCAAGAAATAACGCCGGAACATTAGTGCAGGCAGCTTCCACAGC
AATGGCATCCTGGTCATCCAGCGGATAGTTAATGATCAGCCCACTGACGCGTTGCGCGAGAAGATTGTGC
ACCGCCGCTTTACAGGCTTCGACGCCGCTTCGTTCTACCATCGACACCACCACGCTGGCACCCAGTTGAT
CGGCGCGAGATTTAATCGCCGCGACAATTTGCGACGGCGCGTGCAGGGCCAGACTGGAGGTGGCAACGCC
AATCAGCAACGACTGTTTGCCCGCCAGTTGTTGTGCCACGCGGTTGGGAATGTAATTCAGCTCCGCCATC
GCCGCTTCCACTTTTTCCCGCGTTTTCGCAGAAACGTGGCTGGCCTGGTTCACCACGCGGGAAACGGTCT
GATAAGAGACACCGGCATACTCTGCGACATCGTATAACGTTACTGGTTTCACATTCACCACCCTGAATTG
ACTCTCTTCCGGGCGCTATCATGCCATACCGCGAAAGGTTTTGCGCCATTCGATGGTGTCCGGGATCTCG
ACGCTCTCCCTTATGCGACTCCTGCATTAGGAAGCAGCCCAGTAGTAGGTTGAGGCCGTTGAGCACCGCC
GCCGCAAGGAATGGTGCATGCAAGGAGATGGCGCCCAACAGTCCCCCGGCCACGGGGCCTGCCACCATAC
CCACGCCGAAACAAGCGCTCATGAGCCCGAAGTGGCGAGCCCGATCTTCCCCATCGGTGATGTCGGCGAT
ATAGGCGCCAGCAACCGCACCTGTGGCGCCGGTGATGCCGGCCACGATGCGTCCGGCGTAGAGGATCGAG
ATCTCGATCCCGCGAAATTAATACGACTCACTATAGGGGAATTGTGAGCGGATAACAATTCCCCTCTAGA
AATAATTTTGTTTAACTTTAAGAAGGAGATATACCATGGGCAGCAGCCATCATCATCATCATCACCATCA
TCTGGAAGTTCTGTTCCAGGGGCCCCATGACGATCAGCTGATAGCTGGCCAGAGTGCCCGGGCGATCATG
GCTCAGCTTCCCCAGGAGCAAAAAGCGAAGATTGCGGAACAGGTGGCCAGCTTCCAGGAAGAAAAGAGCA
AGCTGGATGCTGAAGTGTCCAAATGGGACGACAGTGGCAATGACATCATTGTGCTGGCCAAGCAGATGTG
CATGATTATGATGGAGATGACAGACTTTACCCGAGGTAAAGGACCACTCAAAAATACATCGGATGTCATC
AGTGCTGCCAAGAAAATTGCTGAGGCAGGATCCAGGATGGACAAGCTTGGCCGCACCATTGCAGACCATT
GCCCCGACTCGGCTTGCAAGCAGGACCTGCTGGCCTACCTGCAACGCATCGCCCTCTACTGCCACCAGCT
GAACATCTGCAGCAAGGTCAAGGCCGAGGTGCAGAATCTCGGCGGGGAGCTTGTTGTCTCTGGGGTGGAC
AGCGCCATGTCCCTGATCCAGGCAGCCAAGAACTTGATGAATGCTGTGGTGCAGACAGTGAAGGCATCCT
ACGTCGCCTCTACCAAATACCAAAAGTCACAGGGTATGGCTTCCCTCAACCTTCCTGCTGTGTCATGGAA
GATGAAGGCACCAGAGTGAGAATTCGCGGCCGCACTCGAGCACCACCACCACCACCACTGAGATCCGGCT
GCTAACAAAGCCCGAAAGGAAGCTGAGTTGGCTGCTGCCACCGCTGAGCAATAACTAGCATAACCCCTTG
GGGCCTCTAAACGGGTCTTGAGGGGTTTTTTGCTGAAAGGAGGAACTATATCCGGAT
